>Addgene plasmid #139667 | pET303C-hSOD1 A4V/C6S | depositor full sequence | sequence record 270222 | pET303C-hSOD1 A4V/C6S sequence 5828 bps
GATCTCGATCCCGCGAAATTAATACGACTCACTATAGGGGAATTGTGAGCGGATAACAATTCCCCTCTAG
TAATAATTTTGTTTAACTTTAAGAAGGAGGTCTAGAATGGCGACGAAGGTCGTGAGCGTGCTGAAGGGCG
ACGGCCCAGTGCAGGGCATCATCAATTTCGAGCAGAAGGAAAGTAATGGACCAGTGAAGGTGTGGGGAAG
CATTAAAGGACTGACTGAAGGCCTGCATGGATTCCATGTTCATGAGTTTGGAGATAATACAGCAGGCTGT
ACCAGTGCAGGTCCTCACTTTAATCCTCTATCCAGAAAACACGGTGGGCCAAAGGATGAAGAGAGGCATG
TTGGAGACTTGGGCAATGTGACTGCTGACAAAGATGGTGTGGCCGATGTGTCTATTGAAGATTCTGTGAT
CTCACTCTCAGGAGACCATTGCATCATTGGCCGCACACTGGTGGTCCATGAAAAAGCAGATGACTTGGGC
AAAGGTGGAAATGAAGAAAGTACAAAGACAGGAAACGCTGGAAGTCGTTTGGCTTGTGGTGTAATTGGGA
TCGCCCAATAACTCGAGCACCACCACCACCACCACTGAGATCCGGCTGCTAACAAAGCCCGAAAGGAAGC
TGAGTTGGCTGCTGCCACCGCTGAGCAATAACTAGCATAACCCCTTGGGGCCTCTAAACGGGTCTTGAGG
GGTTTTTTGCTGAAAGGAGGAACTATATCCGGATTGGCGAATGGG
[124 nt withheld, positions 746-869]
C
[91 nt withheld, positions 871-961]
A
[49 nt withheld, positions 963-1011]
CCTTTGACGTTGGAGTCCACGTTCTTT
[37 nt withheld, positions 1039-1075]
ACCCTATCTCGGTCTATTCTTTTGATTTATAAGGGATTTTGCCGATTTCGGCCTATTGGTTAAAAAATGA
GCTGATTTAACAAAAATTTAACGCGAATTTTAACAAAATATTAACGTTTACAATTTCAGGTGGCACTTTT
CGGGGAAATGTGCGCGGAACCCCTATTTGTTTATTTTTCTAAATACATTCAAATATGTATCCGCTCATGA
GACAATAACCCTGATAAATGCTTCAATAATATTGAAAAAGGAAGAGTATGAGTATTCAACATTTCCGTGT
CGCCCTTATTCCCTTTTTTGCGGCATTTTGCCTTCCTGTTTTTGCTCACCCAGAAACGCTGGTGAAAGTA
AAAGATGCTGAAGATCAGTTGGGTGCACGAGTGGGTTACATCGAACTGGATCTCAACAGCGGTAAGATCC
TTGAGAGTTTTCGCCCCGAAGAACGTTTTCCAATGATGAGCACTTTTAAAGTTCTGCTATGTGGCGCGGT
ATTATCCCGTATTGACGCCGGGCAAGAGCAACTCGGTCGCCGCATACACTATTCTCAGAATGACTTGGTT
GAGTACTCACCAGTCACAGAAAAGCATCTTACGGATGGCATGACAGTAAGAGAATTATGCAGTGCTGCCA
TAACCATGAGTGATAACACTGCGGCCAACTTACTTCTGACAACGATCGGAGGACCGAAGGAGCTAACCGC
TTTTTTGCACAACATGGGGGATCATGTAACTCGCCTTGATCGTTGGGAACCGGAGCTGAATGAAGCCATA
CCAAACGACGAGCGTGACACCACGATGCCTGCAGCAATGGCAACAACGTTGCGCAAACTATTAACTGGCG
AACTACTTACTCTAGCTTCCCGGCAACAATTAATAGACTGGATGGAGGCGGATAAAGTTGCAGGACCACT
TCTGCGCTCGGCCCTTCCGGCTGGCTGGTTTATTGCTGATAAATCTGGAGCCGGTGAGCGTGGGTCTCGC
GGTATCATTGCAGCACTGGGGCCAGATGGTAAGCCCTCCCGTATCGTAGTTATCTACACGACGGGGAGTC
AGGCAACTATGGATGAACGAAATAGACAGATCGCTGAGATAGGTGCCTCACTGATTAAGCATTGGTAACT
GTCAGACCAAGTTTACTCATATATACTTTAGATTGATTTAAAACTTCATTTTTAATTTAAAAGGATCTAG
GTGAAGATCCTTTTTGATAATCTCATGACCAAAATCCCTTAACGTGAGTTTTCGTTCCACTGAGCGTCAG
ACCCCGTAGAAAAGATCAAAGGATCTTCTTGAGATCCTTTTTTTCTGCGCGTAATCTGCTGCTTGCAAAC
AAAAAAACCACCGCTACCAGCGGTGGTTTGTTTGCCGGATCAAGAGCTACCAACTCTTTTTCCGAAGGTA
ACTGGCTTCAGCAGAGCGCAGATACCAAATACTGTCCTTCTAGTGTAGCCGTAGTTAGGCCACCACTTCA
AGAACTCTGTAGCACCGCCTACATACCTCGCTCTGCTAATCCTGTTACCAGTGGCTGCTGCCAGTGGCGA
TAAGTCGTGTCTTACCGGGTTGGACTCAAGACGATAGTTACCGGATAAGGCGCAGCGGTCGGGCTGAACG
GGGGGTTCGTGCACACAGCCCAGCTTGGAGCGAACGACCTACACCGAACTGAGATACCTACAGCGTGAGC
TATGAGAAAGCGCCACGCTTCCCGAAGGGAGAAAGGCGGACAGGTATCCGGTAAGCGGCAGGGTCGGAAC
AGGAGAGCGCACGAGGGAGCTTCCAGGGGGAAACGCCTGGTATCTTTATAGTCCTGTCGGGTTTCGCCAC
CTCTGACTTGAGCGTCGATTTTTGTGATGCTCGTCAGGGGGGCGGAGCCTATGGAAAAACGCCAGCAACG
CGGCCTTTTTACGGTTCCTGGCCTTTTGCTGGCCTTTTGCTCACATGTTCTTTCCTGCGTTATCCCCTGA
TTCTGTGGATAACCGTATTACCGCCTTTGAGTGAGCTGATACCGCTCGCCGCAGCCGAACGACCGAGCGC
AGCGAGTCAGTGAGCGAGGAAGCGGAAGAGCGCCTGATGCGGTATTTTCTCCTTACGCATCTGTGCGGTA
TTTCACACCGCAATGGTGCACTCTCAGTACAATCTGCTCTGATGCCGCATAGTTAAGCCAGTATACACTC
CGCTATCGCTACGTGACTGGGTCATGGCTGCGCCCCGACACCCGCCAACACCCGCTGACGCGCCCTGACG
GGCTTGTCTGCTCCCGGCATCCGCTTACAGACAAGCTGTGACCGTCTCCGGGAGCTGCATGTGTCAGAGG
TTTTCACCGTCATCACCGAAACGCGCGAGGCAGCTGCGGTAAAGCTCATCAGCGTGGTCGTGAAGCGATT
CACAGATGTCTGCCTGTTCATCCGCGTCCAGCTCGTTGAGTTTCTCCAGAAGCGTTAATGTCTGGCTTCT
GATAAAGCGGGCCATGTTAAGGGCGGTTTTTTCCTGTTTGGTCACTGATGCCTCCGTGTAAGGGGGATTT
CTGTTCATGGGGGTAATGATACCGATGAAACGAGAGAGGATGCTCACGATACGGGTTACTGATGATGAAC
ATGCCCGGTTACTGGAACGTTGTGAGGGTAAACAACTGGCGGTATGGATGCGGCGGGACCAGAGAAAAAT
CACTCAGGGTCAATGCCAGCGCTTCGTTAATACAGATGTAGGTGTTCCACAGGGTAGCCAGCAGCATCCT
GCGATGCAGATCCGGAACATAATGGTGCAGGGCGCTGACTTCCGCGTTTCCAGACTTTACGAAACACGGA
AACCGAAGACCATTCATGTTGTTGCTCAGGTCGCAGACGTTTTGCAGCAGCAGTCGCTTCACGTTCGCTC
GCGTATCGGTGATTCATTCTGCTAACCAGTAAGGCAACCCCGCCAGCCTAGCCGGGTCCTCAACGACAGG
AGCACGATCATGCGCACCCGTGGGGCCGCCATGCCGGCGATAATGGCCTGCTTCTCGCCGAAACGTTTGG
TGGCGGGACCAGTGACGAAGGCTTGAGCGAGGGCGTGCAAGATTCCGAATACCGCAAGCGACAGGCCGAT
CATCGTCGCGCTCCAGCGAAAGCGGTCCTCGCCGAAAATGACCCAGAGCGCTGCCGGCACCTGTCCTACG
AGTTGCATGATAAAGAAGACAGTCATAAGTGCGGCGACGATAGTCATGCCCCGCGCCCACCGGAAGGAGC
TGACTGGGTTGAAGGCTCTCAAGGGCATCGGTCGAGATCCCGGTGCCTAATGAGTGAGCTAACTTACATT
AATTGCGTTGCGCTCACTGCCCGCTTTCCAGTCGGGAAACCTGTCGTGCCAGCTGCATTAATGAATCGGC
CAACGCGCGGGGAGAGGCGGTTTGCGTATTGGGCGCCAGGGTGGTTTTTCTTTTCACCAGTGAGACGGGC
AACAGCTGATTGCCCTTCACCGCCTGGCCCTGAGAGAGTTGCAGCAAGCGGTCCACGCTGGTTTGCCCCA
GCAGGCGAAAATCCTGTTTGATGGTGGTTAACGGCGGGATATAACATGAGCTGTCTTCGGTATCGTCGTA
TCCCACTACCGAGATATCCGCACCAACGCGCAGCCCGGACTCGGTAATGGCGCGCATTGCGCCCAGCGCC
ATCTGATCGTTGGCAACCAGCATCGCAGTGGGAACGATGCCCTCATTCAGCATTTGCATGGTTTGTTGAA
AACCGGACATGGCACTCCAGTCGCCTTCCCGTTCCGCTATCGGCTGAATTTGATTGCGAGTGAGATATTT
ATGCCAGCCAGCCAGACGCAGACGCGCCGAGACAGAACTTAATGGGCCCGCTAACAGCGCGATTTGCTGG
TGACCCAATGCGACCAGATGCTCCACGCCCAGTCGCGTACCGTCTTCATGGGAGAAAATAATACTGTTGA
TGGGTGTCTGGTCAGAGACATCAAGAAATAACGCCGGAACATTAGTGCAGGCAGCTTCCACAGCAATGGC
ATCCTGGTCATCCAGCGGATAGTTAATGATCAGCCCACTGACGCGTTGCGCGAGAAGATTGTGCACCGCC
GCTTTACAGGCTTCGACGCCGCTTCGTTCTACCATCGACACCACCACGCTGGCACCCAGTTGATCGGCGC
GAGATTTAATCGCCGCGACAATTTGCGACGGCGCGTGCAGGGCCAGACTGGAGGTGGCAACGCCAATCAG
CAACGACTGTTTGCCCGCCAGTTGTTGTGCCACGCGGTTGGGAATGTAATTCAGCTCCGCCATCGCCGCT
TCCACTTTTTCCCGCGTTTTCGCAGAAACGTGGCTGGCCTGGTTCACCACGCGGGAAACGGTCTGATAAG
AGACACCGGCATACTCTGCGACATCGTATAACGTTACTGGTTTCACATTCACCACCCTGAATTGACTCTC
TTCCGGGCGCTATCATGCCATACCGCGAAAGGTTTTGCGCCATTCGATGGTGTCCGGGATCTCGACGCTC
TCCCTTATGCGACTCCTGCATTAGGAAGCAGCCCAGTAGTAGGTTGAGGCCGTTGAGCACCGCCGCCGCA
AGGAATGGTGCATGCAAGGAGATGGCGCCCAACAGTCCCCCGGCCACGGGGCCTGCCACCATACCCACGC
CGAAACAAGCGCTCATGAGCCCGAAGTGGCGAGCCCGATCTTCCCCATCGGTGATGTCGGCGATATAGGC
GCCAGCAACCGCACCTGTGGCGCCGGTGATGCCGGCCACGATGCGTCCGGCGTAGAGGATCGA
Features (pLannotate 1.2.2; 19 found; start..end, strand, type, name):
     20..38      +  promoter       T7 promoter: promoter for bacteriophage T7 RNA polymerase
     39..63      +  protein_bind   lac operator: The lac repressor binds to the lac operator to inhibit transcription in E. coli. This inhibition can be relieved by adding lactose or isopropyl-β-D-thiogalactopyranoside (IPTG). lac repressor encoded by lacI
     79..99      +  RBS            RBS: efficient ribosome binding site from bacteriophage T7 gene 10 (Olins and Rangwala, 1989)
    107..568     +  CDS            SOD1: SODC_HUMAN - Experimental evidence at protein level: Swiss-Prot protein existence level 1. Destroys radicals which are normally produced within the cells and which are toxic to biological systems. From Homo sapiens (Human).
    578..595     +  CDS            9xHis (fragment): 9xHis affinity tag
    605..654     +  CDS            SET1 (fragment): solubility-enhancement tag derived from T7 phage gene 10B
    662..709     +  terminator     T7 terminator: transcription terminator for bacteriophage T7 RNA polymerase
    746..1201    +  rep_origin     f1 ori (sequence partly withheld): f1 bacteriophage origin of replication; arrow indicates direction of (+) strand synthesis
   1228..1332    +  promoter       AmpR promoter: bla
   1333..2193    +  CDS            AmpR: β-lactamase; bla; confers resistance to ampicillin, carbenicillin, and related antibiotics
   2364..2952    +  rep_origin     ori: high-copy-number ColE1/pMB1/pBR322/pUC origin of replication
   3138..3277    -  misc_feature   bom: basis of mobility region from pBR322
   3379..3570    -  CDS            rop: Rop protein, which maintains plasmids at low copy number; rop
   3587..3967    +  CDS            YPB1_ECOLX: Protein predicted: Swiss-Prot protein existence level 4. From Escherichia coli.
   4039..4330    -  CDS            TcR (fragment): tetracycline efflux protein; tet; confers resistance to tetracycline
   4345..4366    -  protein_bind   CAP binding site: CAP binding activates transcription in the presence of cAMP. E. coli catabolite activator protein
   4379..5461    -  CDS            lacI: lac repressor; lacI; The lac repressor binds to the lac operator to inhibit transcription in E. coli. This inhibition can be relieved by adding lactose or isopropyl-β-D-thiogalactopyranoside (IPTG).
   5462..5539    -  promoter       lacI promoter: lacI
   5547..5826    -  CDS            TcR (fragment): tetracycline efflux protein; tet; confers resistance to tetracycline
