>Addgene plasmid #139667 | pET303C-hSOD1 A4V/C6S | addgene full sequence | sequence record 274741 | Addgene NGS Result
GATCTCGATCCCGCGAAATTAATACGACTCACTATAGGGGAATTGTGAGCGGATAACAATTCCCCTCTAG
TAATAATTTTGTTTAACTTTAAGAAGGAGGTCTAGAATGGCGACGAAGGTCGTGAGCGTGCTGAAGGGCG
ACGGCCCAGTGCAGGGCATCATCAATTTCGAGCAGAAGGAAAGTAATGGACCAGTGAAGGTGTGGGGAAG
CATTAAAGGACTGACTGAAGGCCTGCATGGATTCCATGTTCATGAGTTTGGAGATAATACAGCAGGCTGT
ACCAGTGCAGGTCCTCACTTTAATCCTCTATCCAGAAAACACGGTGGGCCAAAGGATGAAGAGAGGCATG
TTGGAGACTTGGGCAATGTGACTGCTGACAAAGATGGTGTGGCCGATGTGTCTATTGAAGATTCTGTGAT
CTCACTCTCAGGAGACCATTGCATCATTGGCCGCACACTGGTGGTCCATGAAAAAGCAGATGACTTGGGC
AAAGGTGGAAATGAAGAAAGTACAAAGACAGGAAACGCTGGAAGTCGTTTGGCTTGTGGTGTAATTGGGA
TCGCCCAATAACTCGAGCACCACCACCACCACCACTGAGATCCGGCTGCTAACAAAGCCCGAAAGGAAGC
TGAGTTGGCTGCTGCCACCGCTGAGCAATAACTAGCATAACCCCTTGGGGCCTCTAAACGGGTCTTGAGG
GGTTTTTTGCTGAAAGGAGGAACTATATCCGGATTGGCGAATGGG
[124 nt withheld, positions 746-869]
C
[91 nt withheld, positions 871-961]
A
[49 nt withheld, positions 963-1011]
CCTTTGACGTTGGAGTCCACGTTCTTT
[37 nt withheld, positions 1039-1075]
ACCCTATCTCGGTCTATTCTTTTGATTTATAAGGGATTTTGCCGATTTCGGCCTATTGGTTAAAAAATGA
GCTGATTTAACAAAAATTTAACGCGAATTTTAACAAAATATTAACGCTTACAATTTAGGTGGCACTTTTC
GGGGAAATGTGCGCGGAACCCCTATTTGTTTATTTTTCTAAATACATTCAAATATGTATCCGCTCATGAG
ACAATAACCCTGATAAATGCTTCAATAATATTGAAAAAGGAAGAGTATGAGTATTCAACATTTCCGTGTC
GCCCTTATTCCCTTTTTTGCGGCATTTTGCCTTCCTGTTTTTGCTCACCCAGAAACGCTGGTGAAAGTAA
AAGATGCTGAAGATCAGTTGGGTGCACGAGTGGGTTACATCGAACTGGATCTCAACAGCGGTAAGATCCT
TGAGAGTTTTCGCCCCGAAGAACGTTTTCCAATGATGAGCACTTTTAAAGTTCTGCTATGTGGCGCGGTA
TTATCCCGTATTGACGCCGGGCAAGAGCAACTCGGTCGCCGCATACACTATTCTCAGAATGACTTGGTTG
AGTACTCACCAGTCACAGAAAAGCATCTTACGGATGGCATGACAGTAAGAGAATTATGCAGTGCTGCCAT
AACCATGAGTGATAACACTGCGGCCAACTTACTTCTGACAACGATCGGAGGACCGAAGGAGCTAACCGCT
TTTTTGCACAACATGGGGGATCATGTAACTCGCCTTGATCGTTGGGAACCGGAGCTGAATGAAGCCATAC
CAAACGACGAGCGTGACACCACGATGCCTGCAGCAATGGCAACAACGTTGCGCAAACTATTAACTGGCGA
ACTACTTACTCTAGCTTCCCGGCAACAATTAATAGACTGGATGGAGGCGGATAAAGTTGCAGGACCACTT
CTGCGCTCGGCCCTTCCGGCTGGCTGGTTTATTGCTGATAAATCTGGAGCCGGTGAGCGTGGGTCTCGCG
GTATCATTGCAGCACTGGGGCCAGATGGTAAGCCCTCCCGTATCGTAGTTATCTACACGACGGGGAGTCA
GGCAACTATGGATGAACGAAATAGACAGATCGCTGAGATAGGTGCCTCACTGATTAAGCATTGGTAACTG
TCAGACCAAGTTTACTCATATATACTTTAGATTGATTTAAAACTTCATTTTTAATTTAAAAGGATCTAGG
TGAAGATCCTTTTTGATAATCTCATGACCAAAATCCCTTAACGTGAGTTTTCGTTCCACTGAGCGTCAGA
CCCCGTAGAAAAGATCAAAGGATCTTCTTGAGATCCTTTTTTTCTGCGCGTAATCTGCTGCTTGCAAACA
AAAAAACCACCGCTACCAGCGGTGGTTTGTTTGCCGGATCAAGAGCTACCAACTCTTTTTCCGAAGGTAA
CTGGCTTCAGCAGAGCGCAGATACCAAATACTGTCCTTCTAGTGTAGCCGTAGTTAGGCCACCACTTCAA
GAACTCTGTAGCACCGCCTACATACCTCGCTCTGCTAATCCTGTTACCAGTGGCTGCTGCCAGTGGCGAT
AAGTCGTGTCTTACCGGGTTGGACTCAAGACGATAGTTACCGGATAAGGCGCAGCGGTCGGGCTGAACGG
GGGGTTCGTGCACACAGCCCAGCTTGGAGCGAACGACCTACACCGAACTGAGATACCTACAGCGTGAGCT
ATGAGAAAGCGCCACGCTTCCCGAAGGGAGAAAGGCGGACAGGTATCCGGTAAGCGGCAGGGTCGGAACA
GGAGAGCGCACGAGGGAGCTTCCAGGGGGAAACGCCTGGTATCTTTATAGTCCTGTCGGGTTTCGCCACC
TCTGACTTGAGCGTCGATTTTTGTGATGCTCGTCAGGGGGGCGGAGCCTATGGAAAAACGCCAGCAACGC
GGCCTTTTTACGGTTCCTGGCCTTTTGCTGGCCTTTTGCTCACATGTTCTTTCCTGCGTTATCCCCTGAT
TCTGTGGATAACCGTATTACCGCCTTTGAGTGAGCTGATACCGCTCGCCGCAGCCGAACGACCGAGCGCA
GCGAGTCAGTGAGCGAGGAAGCGGAAGAGCGCCTGATGCGGTATTTTCTCCTTACGCATCTGTGCGGTAT
TTCACACCGCAATGGTGCACTCTCAGTACAATCTGCTCTGATGCCGCATAGTTAAGCCAGTATACACTCC
GCTATCGCTACGTGACTGGGTCATGGCTGCGCCCCGACACCCGCCAACACCCGCTGACGCGCCCTGACGG
GCTTGTCTGCTCCCGGCATCCGCTTACAGACAAGCTGTGACCGTCTCCGGGAGCTGCATGTGTCAGAGGT
TTTCACCGTCATCACCGAAACGCGCGAGGCAGCTGCGGTAAAGCTCATCAGCGTGGTCGTGAAGCGATTC
ACAGATGTCTGCCTGTTCATCCGCGTCCAGCTCGTTGAGTTTCTCCAGAAGCGTTAATGTCTGGCTTCTG
ATAAAGCGGGCCATGTTAAGGGCGGTTTTTTCCTGTTTGGTCACTGATGCCTCCGTGTAAGGGGGATTTC
TGTTCATGGGGGTAATGATACCGATGAAACGAGAGAGGATGCTCACGATACGGGTTACTGATGATGAACA
TGCCCGGTTACTGGAACGTTGTGAGGGTAAACAACTGGCGGTATGGATGCGGCGGGACCAGAGAAAAATC
ACTCAGGGTCAATGCCAGCGCTTCGTTAATACAGATGTAGGTGTTCCACAGGGTAGCCAGCAGCATCCTG
CGATGCAGATCCGGAACATAATGGTGCAGGGCGCTGACTTCCGCGTTTCCAGACTTTACGAAACACGGAA
ACCGAAGACCATTCATGTTGTTGCTCAGGTCGCAGACGTTTTGCAGCAGCAGTCGCTTCACGTTCGCTCG
CGTATCGGTGATTCATTCTGCTAACCAGTAAGGCAACCCCGCCAGCCTAGCCGGGTCCTCAACGACAGGA
GCACGATCATGCGCACCCGTGGGGCCGCCATGCCGGCGATAATGGCCTGCTTCTCGCCGAAACGTTTGGT
GGCGGGACCAGTGACGAAGGCTTGAGCGAGGGCGTGCAAGATTCCGAATACCGCAAGCGACAGGCCGATC
ATCGTCGCGCTCCAGCGAAAGCGGTCCTCGCCGAAAATGACCCAGAGCGCTGCCGGCACCTGTCCTACGA
GTTGCATGATAAAGAAGACAGTCATAAGTGCGGCGACGATAGTCATGCCCCGCGCCCACCGGAAGGAGCT
GACTGGGTTGAAGGCTCTCAAGGGCATCGGTCGAGATCCCGGTGCCTAATGAGTGAGCTAACTTACATTA
ATTGCGTTGCGCTCACTGCCCGCTTTCCAGTCGGGAAACCTGTCGTGCCAGCTGCATTAATGAATCGGCC
AACGCGCGGGGAGAGGCGGTTTGCGTATTGGGCGCCAGGGTGGTTTTTCTTTTCACCAGTGAGACGGGCA
ACAGCTGATTGCCCTTCACCGCCTGGCCCTGAGAGAGTTGCAGCAAGCGGTCCACGCTGGTTTGCCCCAG
CAGGCGAAAATCCTGTTTGATGGTGGTTAACGGCGGGATATAACATGAGCTGTCTTCGGTATCGTCGTAT
CCCACTACCGAGATATCCGCACCAACGCGCAGCCCGGACTCGGTAATGGCGCGCATTGCGCCCAGCGCCA
TCTGATCGTTGGCAACCAGCATCGCAGTGGGAACGATGCCCTCATTCAGCATTTGCATGGTTTGTTGAAA
ACCGGACATGGCACTCCAGTCGCCTTCCCGTTCCGCTATCGGCTGAATTTGATTGCGAGTGAGATATTTA
TGCCAGCCAGCCAGACGCAGACGCGCCGAGACAGAACTTAATGGGCCCGCTAACAGCGCGATTTGCTGGT
GACCCAATGCGACCAGATGCTCCACGCCCAGTCGCGTACCGTCTTCATGGGAGAAAATAATACTGTTGAT
GGGTGTCTGGTCAGAGACATCAAGAAATAACGCCGGAACATTAGTGCAGGCAGCTTCCACAGCAATGGCA
TCCTGGTCATCCAGCGGATAGTTAATGATCAGCCCACTGACGCGTTGCGCGAGAAGATTGTGCACCGCCG
CTTTACAGGCTTCGACGCCGCTTCGTTCTACCATCGACACCACCACGCTGGCACCCAGTTGATCGGCGCG
AGATTTAATCGCCGCGACAATTTGCGACGGCGCGTGCAGGGCCAGACTGGAGGTGGCAACGCCAATCAGC
AACGACTGTTTGCCCGCCAGTTGTTGTGCCACGCGGTTGGGAATGTAATTCAGCTCCGCCATCGCCGCTT
CCACTTTTTCCCGCGTTTTCGCAGAAACGTGGCTGGCCTGGTTCACCACGCGGGAAACGGTCTGATAAGA
GACACCGGCATACTCTGCGACATCGTATAACGTTACTGGTTTCACATTCACCACCCTGAATTGACTCTCT
TCCGGGCGCTATCATGCCATACCGCGAAAGGTTTTGCGCCATTCGATGGTGTCCGGGATCTCGACGCTCT
CCCTTATGCGACTCCTGCATTAGGAAGCAGCCCAGTAGTAGGTTGAGGCCGTTGAGCACCGCCGCCGCAA
GGAATGGTGCATGCAAGGAGATGGCGCCCAACAGTCCCCCGGCCACGGGGCCTGCCACCATACCCACGCC
GAAACAAGCGCTCATGAGCCCGAAGTGGCGAGCCCGATCTTCCCCATCGGTGATGTCGGCGATATAGGCG
CCAGCAACCGCACCTGTGGCGCCGGTGATGCCGGCCACGATGCGTCCGGCGTAGAGGATCGA
Features (pLannotate 1.2.2; 19 found; start..end, strand, type, name):
     20..38      +  promoter       T7 promoter: promoter for bacteriophage T7 RNA polymerase
     39..63      +  protein_bind   lac operator: The lac repressor binds to the lac operator to inhibit transcription in E. coli. This inhibition can be relieved by adding lactose or isopropyl-β-D-thiogalactopyranoside (IPTG). lac repressor encoded by lacI
     79..99      +  RBS            RBS: efficient ribosome binding site from bacteriophage T7 gene 10 (Olins and Rangwala, 1989)
    107..568     +  CDS            SOD1: SODC_HUMAN - Experimental evidence at protein level: Swiss-Prot protein existence level 1. Destroys radicals which are normally produced within the cells and which are toxic to biological systems. From Homo sapiens (Human).
    578..595     +  CDS            9xHis (fragment): 9xHis affinity tag
    605..654     +  CDS            SET1 (fragment): solubility-enhancement tag derived from T7 phage gene 10B
    662..709     +  terminator     T7 terminator: transcription terminator for bacteriophage T7 RNA polymerase
    746..1174    +  rep_origin     f1 ori (sequence partly withheld): f1 bacteriophage origin of replication; arrow indicates direction of (+) strand synthesis
   1227..1331    +  promoter       AmpR promoter: bla
   1332..2192    +  CDS            AmpR: β-lactamase; bla; confers resistance to ampicillin, carbenicillin, and related antibiotics
   2363..2951    +  rep_origin     ori: high-copy-number ColE1/pMB1/pBR322/pUC origin of replication
   3137..3276    -  misc_feature   bom: basis of mobility region from pBR322
   3378..3569    -  CDS            rop: Rop protein, which maintains plasmids at low copy number; rop
   3586..3966    +  CDS            YPB1_ECOLX: Protein predicted: Swiss-Prot protein existence level 4. From Escherichia coli.
   4038..4329    -  CDS            TcR (fragment): tetracycline efflux protein; tet; confers resistance to tetracycline
   4344..4365    -  protein_bind   CAP binding site: CAP binding activates transcription in the presence of cAMP. E. coli catabolite activator protein
   4378..5460    -  CDS            lacI: lac repressor; lacI; The lac repressor binds to the lac operator to inhibit transcription in E. coli. This inhibition can be relieved by adding lactose or isopropyl-β-D-thiogalactopyranoside (IPTG).
   5461..5538    -  promoter       lacI promoter: lacI
   5546..5825    -  CDS            TcR (fragment): tetracycline efflux protein; tet; confers resistance to tetracycline
