[The description below was written by a language model from this plasmid's Addgene catalogue record and pLannotate feature annotations shown in this document.]
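Description:
pET303C-hSOD1 A4V/C6S is a bacterial expression plasmid of about 5.8 kb, built on the pET303C backbone, for producing a double-mutant form of human Cu/Zn superoxide dismutase (SOD1) in E. coli. It is selected with ampicillin through the β-lactamase gene and replicates from a ColE1/pMB1-type origin. The catalogue lists it as high copy, although the feature table also shows the pBR322-derived rop gene and bom region, which normally moderate copy number. An f1 origin is present, along with leftover tetracycline-resistance gene fragments flanking the lacI cassette. These are non-functional remnants of the pBR322 lineage.

The 465 bp SOD1 coding sequence, cloned between XbaI and XhoI, carries alanine 4 to valine and cysteine 6 to serine substitutions. It sits downstream of a T7 promoter with an adjacent lac operator and the T7 gene 10 ribosome binding site, and is followed by a T7 terminator. The plasmid-encoded lacI repressor holds transcription off until IPTG is added, so expression requires a host that supplies T7 RNA polymerase. A short histidine-tag coding segment lies just downstream of SOD1, but the record lists no tag, and the 465 bp insert length would accommodate a stop codon. Whether the tag is translated as a fusion therefore cannot be determined here. The nearby "SET1" fragment is probably an annotation hit on vector sequence preceding the terminator.

The associated publication concerns stabilising the A4V mutant SOD1 dimer for motor neuron disease therapy, which suggests use in making recombinant protein for such studies. The depositor sequence and the repository's sequencing result give essentially identical feature maps, differing by one nucleotide in length.
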