Addgene plasmid #139667: pET303C-hSOD1 A4V/C6S
Purpose: Expression plasmids containing human A4V/C6S SOD1
Depositing lab: Svetlana Antonyuk. Depositing organization: University of Liverpool. Publication: Ebselen as template for stabilization of A4V mutant dimer for motor neuron disease therapy. Chantadul V, Wright GSA, Amporndanai K, Shahid M, Antonyuk SV, Washbourn G, Rogers M, Roberts N, Pye M, O'Neill PM, Hasnain SS. Commun Biol. 2020 Mar 5;3(1):97. doi: 10.1038/s42003-020-0826-3. PubMed 32139772.
Backbone
  Vector backbone: pET303C
  Backbone manufacturer: N/A
  Backbone size w/o insert (bp): 5363
  Total vector size (bp): 5828
  Modifications to backbone: N/A
  Vector type: Bacterial Expression
Growth in bacteria
  Bacterial resistance: Ampicillin, 100 μg/mL
  Growth temperature: 37°C
  Growth strain: DH5alpha
  Copy number: High Copy
Gene/Insert
  Gene/Insert name: Superoxide dismutase-1 (alt name: SOD1)
  Species: H. sapiens (human)
  Insert size (bp): 465
  Mutation: change alanine 4 to valine, change cysteine 6 to serine
  Entrez Gene: SOD1 (a.k.a. ALS, ALS1, HEL-S-44, IPOA, SOD, STAHP, hSod1, homodimer)
  Promoter: T7
  Cloning method: Restriction Enzyme; 5′ cloning site XbaI (unknown if destroyed); 3′ cloning site XhoI (unknown if destroyed)
  Sequencing primers: 5′ N/A; 3′ N/A
Resource information
  A portion of this plasmid was derived from a plasmid made by: GenScript
Terms and licenses: Academic/Nonprofit Terms; Industry Terms: Not Available to Industry
How to cite: pET303C-hSOD1 A4V/C6S was a gift from Svetlana Antonyuk (Addgene plasmid # 139667 ; http://n2t.net/addgene:139667 ; RRID:Addgene_139667)
